Addgene plasmid #89566: pPSU2
Purpose: High copy number plasmid 2 to prepare Penn State DNA molecular weight ladders
Depositing lab: Song Tan. Depositing organization: Pennsylvania State University. Publication: The pPSU Plasmids for Generating DNA Molecular Weight Markers. Henrici RC, Pecen TJ, Johnston JL, Tan S. Sci Rep. 2017 May 26;7(1):2438. doi: 10.1038/s41598-017-02693-1. PubMed 28550309.
Backbone
  Vector backbone: pUC9
  Backbone size w/o insert (bp): 2635
  Total vector size (bp): 7750
  Vector type: Bacterial Expression
Growth in bacteria
  Bacterial resistance: Ampicillin, 100 μg/mL
  Growth temperature: 37°C
  Growth strain: DH5alpha
  Copy number: High Copy
Gene/Insert 1
  Gene/Insert name: 750 bp EcoRV fragment (alt name: lambda DNA position 650-1399)
  Species: phage lambda
  Insert size (bp): 750
  GenBank ID: NC_001416.1
  Cloning method: Restriction Enzyme; 5′ cloning site HindIII (not destroyed); 3′ cloning site EcoRI (not destroyed)
  Sequencing primers: 5′ N/A; 3′ N/A
Gene/Insert 2
  Gene/Insert name: 3000 bp EcoRV fragment (alt name: lambda DNA position 25345-26210)
  Species: phage lambda
  Insert size (bp): 3000
  GenBank ID: NC_001416.1
Gene/Insert 3
  Gene/Insert name: 4000 bp EcoRV fragment (alt name: lambda DNA position 22948-24306)
  Species: phage lambda
  Insert size (bp): 4000
  GenBank ID: NC_001416.1
Gene/Insert 4
  Gene/Insert name: 50 bp PstI fragment (alt name: lambda DNA position 26172-26210)
  Species: phage lambda
  Insert size (bp): 50
  GenBank ID: NC_001416.1
Gene/Insert 5
  Gene/Insert name: 100 bp PstI fragment (alt name: lambda DNA position 2554-2656)
  Species: phage lambda
  Insert size (bp): 100
  GenBank ID: NC_001416.1
  Cloning method: Restriction Enzyme; 5′ cloning site NgoMIV (not destroyed); 3′ cloning site None (not destroyed)
  Sequencing primers: 5′ N/A; 3′ N/A
Gene/Insert 6
  Gene/Insert name: 200 bp PstI fragment (alt name: lambda DNA 37262-37455)
  Species: phage lambda
  Insert size (bp): 200
  GenBank ID: NC_001416.1
Gene/Insert 7
  Gene/Insert name: 300 bp PstI fragment (alt name: lambda DNA postion 3856-4149)
  Species: phage lambda
  Insert size (bp): 300
  GenBank ID: NC_001416.1
  Cloning method: Restriction Enzyme; 5′ cloning site None (not destroyed); 3′ cloning site BsrGi (not destroyed)
  Sequencing primers: 5′ N/A; 3′ N/A
Gene/Insert 8
  Gene/Insert name: 400 bp PstI fragment (alt name: lambda DNA position 19833-20232)
  Species: phage lambda
  Insert size (bp): 400
  GenBank ID: NC_001416.1
  Cloning method: Restriction Enzyme; 5′ cloning site BglII (not destroyed); 3′ cloning site None (not destroyed)
  Sequencing primers: 5′ N/A; 3′ N/A
Gene/Insert 9
  Gene/Insert name: 500 bp PstI fragment (alt name: lambda DNA position 11835-12334)
  Species: phage lambda
  Insert size (bp): 500
  GenBank ID: NC_001416.1
  Cloning method: Unknown
  Sequencing primers: 5′ N/A; 3′ N/A
Gene/Insert 10
  Gene/Insert name: 600 bp PstI fragment (alt name: lambda DNA position 2858-3447)
  Species: phage lambda
  Insert size (bp): 600
  GenBank ID: NC_001416.1
  Cloning method: Restriction Enzyme; 5′ cloning site None (not destroyed); 3′ cloning site BsrGi (not destroyed)
  Sequencing primers: 5′ N/A; 3′ N/A
Gene/Insert 11
  Gene/Insert name: 1500 bp Psti fragment (alt name: lambda DNA position 25340-26170 and 743-1399)
  Species: phage lambda
  Insert size (bp): 1500
  GenBank ID: NC_001416.1
Gene/Insert 12
  Gene/Insert name: 4100 bp PstI fragment (alt name: lambda DNA position 22948-24306)
  Species: phage lambda
  Insert size (bp): 4100
  GenBank ID: NC_001416.1
Terms and licenses: Academic/Nonprofit Terms; Industry Terms: Not Available to Industry
How to cite: pPSU2 was a gift from Song Tan (Addgene plasmid # 89566 ; http://n2t.net/addgene:89566 ; RRID:Addgene_89566)
