[The description below was written by a language model from this plasmid's Addgene catalogue record and pLannotate feature annotations shown in this document.]
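Description:
pPSU2 is a 7,750 bp high-copy bacterial plasmid built on a pUC9 backbone and designed as a source of DNA molecular weight markers rather than for expressing any gene. It is the second of the pPSU plasmids used to prepare the Penn State DNA ladders. It replicates in E. coli from the pUC-type ColE1/pMB1 origin and is selected with ampicillin through the β-lactamase gene and its native promoter. Remnants of the pUC lac region (CAP site, lac promoter and operator, partial lacZα and lacI) flank the insert, and short rop and bom fragments are also annotated, but none of these plays a functional role in the plasmid's purpose.

The payload is a patchwork of phage lambda DNA segments assembled so that restriction sites fall at defined intervals. According to the record, EcoRV digestion releases fragments of 750, 3000 and 4000 bp, while PstI digestion yields 50, 100, 200, 300, 400, 500, 600, 1500 and 4100 bp fragments. Each set sums to the full plasmid length, so the largest fragments evidently include backbone sequence, and the lambda coordinates listed for them cover only part of their length. The feature table agrees with this design, showing partial, non-functional pieces of lambda genes (ea47, B, H, stf, cI, A, ea59, ea31) in mixed orientations. These are simply spacer DNA of known length, and several short gaps between them presumably hold the engineered junctions. Sites such as HindIII, EcoRI, NgoMIV, BglII and BsrGI are recorded as cloning junctions. A single digest of purified plasmid thus gives an inexpensive set of size standards for gel electrophoresis.
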