Features (pLannotate 1.2.2; 21 found; start..end, strand, type, name):
    206..794     -  rep_origin     ori: high-copy-number ColE1/pMB1/pBR322/pUC origin of replication
    965..1825    -  CDS            AmpR: β-lactamase; bla; confers resistance to ampicillin, carbenicillin, and related antibiotics
   1826..1930    -  promoter       AmpR promoter: bla
   2025..2060    +  CDS            rop (fragment): Rop protein, which maintains plasmids at low copy number; rop
   2162..2261    +  misc_feature   bom (fragment): basis of mobility region from pBR322
   2267..2424    -  CDS            lacZα (fragment): LacZα fragment of β-galactosidase; lacZ fragment
   2815..3786    +  CDS            ea47 (fragment): EA47_LAMBD - Protein predicted: Swiss-Prot protein existence level 4. From Escherichia phage lambda (Bacteriophage lambda).
   3798..4388    -  CDS            B (fragment): PORTL_LAMBD - Experimental evidence at protein level: Swiss-Prot protein existence level 1. Forms the portal vertex of the capsid (PubMed:6228056, PubMed:6232391). This portal plays critical roles in head assembly, genome packaging, neck/tail attachment, and genome ejection (Probable). The portal protein multimerizes as a single ring-shaped homododecamer arranged around a central channel (PubMed:6232391). Binds to the terminase subunits to form the packaging machine (PubMed:7799432). From Escherichia phage lambda (Bacteriophage lambda).
   4400..4966    -  CDS            H (fragment): TMP_LAMBD - Experimental evidence at protein level: Swiss-Prot protein existence level 1. Serves as a ruler that controls the length of tail by stopping the tail tube polymerization and is probably released from the tail shaft during infection to facilitate DNA translocation into the host cell (PubMed:2150582). Assembles into a multimeric linear form possibly stabilized by the covering tail assembly proteins G and GT (PubMed:23911548). Its C-terminus fixes the tail tip complex (J, I, L, K), thereby forming the tail assembly initiator complex (PubMed:23911548). Tail tube proteins polymerize aro
   5085..5297    -  CDS            stf (fragment): FIBER_LAMBD - Protein inferred from homology: Swiss-Prot protein existence level 3. Forms tail fibers that play a role in primary attachment of virion to host receptors. Assembles with Tail fiber assembly protein to form fibers attached to virion tail tip. Fibers are about 35nm long and have a thin, uniform diameter. There are presumaby six fibers per virion. They bind in a reversible manner to host molecules, attaching transiently the virion to the host until tail tip interacts with LamB and injects viral DNA into the cell. From Escherichia phage lambda (Bacteriophage lambda).
   5298..5597    -  CDS            B (fragment): PORTL_LAMBD - Experimental evidence at protein level: Swiss-Prot protein existence level 1. Forms the portal vertex of the capsid (PubMed:6228056, PubMed:6232391). This portal plays critical roles in head assembly, genome packaging, neck/tail attachment, and genome ejection (Probable). The portal protein multimerizes as a single ring-shaped homododecamer arranged around a central channel (PubMed:6232391). Binds to the terminase subunits to form the packaging machine (PubMed:7799432). From Escherichia phage lambda (Bacteriophage lambda).
   5598..5791    +  CDS            λ repressor (fragment): phage λ repressor; cI
   5820..5906    -  CDS            A (fragment): TERL_LAMBD - Experimental evidence at protein level: Swiss-Prot protein existence level 1. The terminase large subunit acts as an ATP driven molecular motor necessary for viral DNA translocation into empty capsids and as an endonuclease that cuts the viral genome from the concetamer to initiate and to end the packaging reaction (PubMed:11866517, PubMed:23134123). The terminase lies at a unique vertex of the procapsid and is composed of two subunits, a small terminase subunit involved in viral DNA recognition (binding to packaging sequence cos), and a large terminase subunit possessing endonucl
   5899..6714    +  CDS            ea59 (fragment): EA59_LAMBD - Protein predicted: Swiss-Prot protein existence level 4. From Escherichia phage lambda (Bacteriophage lambda).
   6714..6773    +  CDS            ea31 (fragment): EA31_LAMBD - Protein predicted: Swiss-Prot protein existence level 4. From Escherichia phage lambda (Bacteriophage lambda).
   6785..7471    -  CDS            A (fragment): TERL_LAMBD - Experimental evidence at protein level: Swiss-Prot protein existence level 1. The terminase large subunit acts as an ATP driven molecular motor necessary for viral DNA translocation into empty capsids and as an endonuclease that cuts the viral genome from the concetamer to initiate and to end the packaging reaction (PubMed:11866517, PubMed:23134123). The terminase lies at a unique vertex of the procapsid and is composed of two subunits, a small terminase subunit involved in viral DNA recognition (binding to packaging sequence cos), and a large terminase subunit possessing endonucl
   7467..7550    -  CDS            nohA (fragment): NOHA_ECOLI - Also known as nohQ. Experimental evidence at transcript level: Swiss-Prot protein existence level 2. From Escherichia coli (strain K12).
   7578..7594    -  protein_bind   lac operator: The lac repressor binds to the lac operator to inhibit transcription in E. coli. This inhibition can be relieved by adding lactose or isopropyl-β-D-thiogalactopyranoside (IPTG). lac repressor encoded by lacI
   7602..7632    -  promoter       lac promoter: promoter for the E. coli lac operon
   7647..7668    -  protein_bind   CAP binding site: CAP binding activates transcription in the presence of cAMP. E. coli catabolite activator protein
   7681..23      -  CDS            lacI (fragment) (across the origin): lac repressor; lacI; The lac repressor binds to the lac operator to inhibit transcription in E. coli. This inhibition can be relieved by adding lactose or isopropyl-β-D-thiogalactopyranoside (IPTG).
>Addgene plasmid #89566 | pPSU2 | addgene full sequence | sequence record 177206 | Addgene NGS Result
GAGGCGGTTTGCGTATTGGGCGCTCTTCCGCTTCCTCGCTCACTGACTCGCTGCGCTCGGTCGTTCGGCT
GCGGCGAGCGGTATCAGCTCACTCAAAGGCGGTAATACGGTTATCCACAGAATCAGGGGATAACGCAGGA
AAGAACATGTGAGCAAAAGGCCAGCAAAAGGCCAGGAACCGTAAAAAGGCCGCGTTGCTGGCGTTTTTCC
ATAGGCTCCGCCCCCCTGACGAGCATCACAAAAATCGACGCTCAAGTCAGAGGTGGCGAAACCCGACAGG
ACTATAAAGATACCAGGCGTTTCCCCCTGGAAGCTCCCTCGTGCGCTCTCCTGTTCCGACCCTGCCGCTT
ACCGGATACCTGTCCGCCTTTCTCCCTTCGGGAAGCGTGGCGCTTTCTCATAGCTCACGCTGTAGGTATC
TCAGTTCGGTGTAGGTCGTTCGCTCCAAGCTGGGCTGTGTGCACGAACCCCCCGTTCAGCCCGACCGCTG
CGCCTTATCCGGTAACTATCGTCTTGAGTCCAACCCGGTAAGACACGACTTATCGCCACTGGCAGCAGCC
ACTGGTAACAGGATTAGCAGAGCGAGGTATGTAGGCGGTGCTACAGAGTTCTTGAAGTGGTGGCCTAACT
ACGGCTACACTAGAAGAACAGTATTTGGTATCTGCGCTCTGCTGAAGCCAGTTACCTTCGGAAAAAGAGT
TGGTAGCTCTTGATCCGGCAAACAAACCACCGCTGGTAGCGGTGGTTTTTTTGTTTGCAAGCAGCAGATT
ACGCGCAGAAAAAAAGGATCTCAAGAAGATCCTTTGATCTTTTCTACGGGGTCTGACGCTCAGTGGAACG
AAAACTCACGTTAAGGGATTTTGGTCATGAGATTATCAAAAAGGATCTTCACCTAGATCCTTTTAAATTA
AAAATGAAGTTTTAAATCAATCTAAAGTATATATGAGTAAACTTGGTCTGACAGTTACCAATGCTTAATC
AGTGAGGCACCTATCTCAGCGATCTGTCTATTTCGTTCATCCATAGTTGCCTGACTCCCCGTCGTGTAGA
TAACTACGATACGGGAGGGCTTACCATCTGGCCCCAGTGCTGCAATGATACCGCGAGACCCACGCTCACC
GGCTCCAGATTTATCAGCAATAAACCAGCCAGCCGGAAGGGCCGAGCGCAGAAGTGGTCCTGCAACTTTA
TCCGCCTCCATCCAGTCTATTAATTGTTGCCGGGAAGCTAGAGTAAGTAGTTCGCCAGTTAATAGTTTGC
GCAACGTTGTTGCCATTGCTACAGGCATCGTGGTGTCACGCTCGTCGTTTGGTATGGCTTCATTCAGCTC
CGGTTCCCAACGATCAAGGCGAGTTACATGATCCCCCATGTTGTGCAAAAAAGCGGTTAGCTCCTTCGGT
CCTCCGATCGTTGTCAGAAGTAAGTTGGCCGCAGTGTTATCACTCATGGTTATGGCAGCACTGCATAATT
CTCTTACTGTCATGCCATCCGTAAGATGCTTTTCTGTGACTGGTGAGTACTCAACCAAGTCATTCTGAGA
ATAGTGTATGCGGCGACCGAGTTGCTCTTGCCCGGCGTCAATACGGGATAATACCGCGCCACATAGCAGA
ACTTTAAAAGTGCTCATCATTGGAAAACGTTCTTCGGGGCGAAAACTCTCAAGGATCTTACCGCTGTTGA
GATCCAGTTCGATGTAACCCACTCGTGCACCCAACTGATCTTCAGCATCTTTTACTTTCACCAGCGTTTC
TGGGTGAGCAAAAACAGGAAGGCAAAATGCCGCAAAAAAGGGAATAAGGGCGACACGGAAATGTTGAATA
CTCATACTCTTCCTTTTTCAATATTATTGAAGCATTTATCAGGGTTATTGTCTCATGAGCGGATACATAT
TTGAATGTATTTAGAAAAATAAACAAATAGGGGTTCCGCGCACATTTCCCCGAAAAGTGCCACCTGACGT
CTAAGAAACCATTATTATCATGACATTAACCTATAAAAATAGGCGTATCACGAGGCCCTTTCGTCTCGCG
CGTTTCGGTGATGACGGTGAAAACCTCTGACACATGCAGCTCCCGGAGACGGTCACAGCTTGTCTGTAAG
CGGATGCCGGGAGCAGACAAGCCCGTCAGGGCGCGTCAGCGGGTGTTGGCGGGTGTCGGGGCTGGCTTAA
CTATGCGGCATCAGAGCAGATTGTACTGAGAGTGCACCATATGCGGTGTGAAATACCGCACAGATGCGTA
AGGAGAAAATACCGCATCAGGCGCCATTCGCCATTCAGGCTGCGCAACTGTTGGGAAGGGCGATCGGTGC
GGGCCTCTTCGCTATTACGCCAGCTGGCGAAAGGGGGATGTGCTGCAAGGCGATTAAGTTGGGTAACGCC
AGGGTTTTCCCAGTCACGACGTTGTAAAACGACGGCCAGTGAATTCTCATAGATGGTCGGTGGGAGGTGG
TACAAATTCTCTCATGCAAAAAATATGTAAAATCGGTAGCAACTGGAAATCATTCAACACCCGCACTATC
GGAAGTTCACCAGCCAGCCACAGCACGTTCCTGCATACGACGTGTCTGCGGCTCTACCATATCTCCTATG
AGCAACGTGTTAGCAGAGCCAAGCCACAACTCTAATTTTAATACATAATGAATGATAATAATAATATTAA
AAATTTCCTGTGTAACTAATTTACTATATGGTTTCTGATAAGAATCATTGCAAAGATCAAACAACTTGTA
TTACATTGACAGTTAAGCAGTTAATTTTATCACCTCTAAAATATATCAGCATCTAGCATGCAACCTATCA
AAATGGAGAGTTTTATGACTAAAAAACCATGGGAAAGAAGACTTAAAGATTTATCGCACTTGCTCAAATG
CTGCATTGATACATATTTTGACCCTGAATTATTTCGCTTGAATTTGAATCAATTCCTCCAAACCGCAAGA
ACAGTAACATTTATTATTCAAAAAAACAAAAACCAGATTATAGGATATGACATTTGGTATAACAATAATG
TTATTGAAAAATGGAAAAATGATCCATTAATGGCTTGGGCTAAAAATTCTCGCAATACGATAGAAAAACA
AGGCGATTTAGAAATGTATAGCGAGGCAAAGGCTACTCTTATTTCATCTTACATTGAAGAAAATGACATT
GAGTTTATTACAAATGAAAGTATGTTAAACATTGGTATAAAAAAGTTAGTCAGACTTGCACAAAAGAAAT
TACCTTCATATTTAACTGAATCATCTATTATTAAATCAGAAAGACGATGGGTCGCTAATACGCTAAAAGA
TTACGAATTATTACATGCCTTAGCTATAATCTATGGCAGAATGTATAACTGCTGTAACTCTCTTGGCATA
CAAATAAACAATCCAATGGGTGACGATGTGATTTCGCCAACATCATTCGACTCTTTATTTGATGAAGCCA
GGAGAATAACTTATTTAAAATTAAAAGATTACTCCATAAGCAAATTGTCATTTAGCATGATACAATATGA
CAATAAAATAATTCCTGAAGATATTAAAGAGCGTCTAAAACTGGTAGATAAGCCTAAAAATATCACTTCG
ACAGAAGAGTTAGTTGACTATACAGCCAAGCTTGCAGAAACGACTTTTTTAAAGGACGGTTATCACATTC
AAACATTAATTTTTTATGATAAACAATTCCATCCAATTGATTTAATCAATACAACATTTGAAGATCAAGC
AGATAAATATATTTTTTGGCGTTATGCAGCTGACAGAGCCAAAATAACAAATGCCTATGGCTTCATTTGG
ATATCTGTACACTGCAGATGTCCCAGCGCCGCACCGCTGTCATTAATCTGCACACCGGCACGGCAGTTCC
GGCTGTCGCCGGTATTGTTCGGGTTGCTGATGCGCTTCGGGCTGACCATCCGGAACTGTGTCCGGAAAAG
CCGCGACGAACTGGTATCCCAGGTGGCCTGAACGAACAGTTCACCGTTAAAGGCGTGCATGGCCACACCT
TCCCGAATCATCATGGTAAACGTGCGTTTTCGCTCAACGTCAATGCAGCAGCAGTCATCCTCGGCAAACT
CTTTCCATGCCGCTTCAACCTCGCGGGAAAAGGCACGGGCTTCTTCCTCCCCGATGCCCAGATAGCGCCA
GCTTGGGCGATGACTGAGCCGGAAAAAAGACCCGACGATATGATCCTGATGCAGCTGGATGGCGTTGGCG
GCATAGCCGTTATTGCGTACCAGATCGTCTGCGCGGGCATTGCCACGGGTAAAGTTGGGCAACAGGGCTG
CATCCACACTTTCACTCGGTGGGTTCCACGACCGCAACTGCCCTCCAAATCCGCTGCCACCGCCGTGATA
ACCGGCATATTCGCGCAGCGATGTCATGCCGTCCGGCCCCAGAAGGGATCCCTGCAGTTCAGGCGCTGTT
CCGTGGCTTCCCGTTCTGCCTGCCGGTCAGTCAGCCCCCGGCTTTTCGCATCAATGGCGGCCCGTTTTGC
CCGTTGCTGCTGTGCGAATTTATCCGCCTGCTGCGCCAGCGCGTTCAGGCGCTCCTGATACGTAACCTTG
TCGCCAAGTGCAGCCAGCTGGCGTTTGTACTCCAGCGTCTCATCTTTATGCGCCAGCAGGGATTTCTCCT
GTGCAGACAGCTGGCGACGTTGCGCCGCCTCCTCCAGTACCGCGAACTGACTCTCCGCCTTCCACAAATC
CCGGCGCTGCTGGCTGATTTTCTCATTTGCTCCGACATGCTTCTCCAGCGTCCGGAGTTCTGCCTGAAGC
GTCAGCAGGGCAGCATGAGCACTGTCTTCCTGACGATCGCCCGCAGACACCTTCACGCTGGACTGTTTCG
GCTTTTTCAGCGTCGCTTCATAATCCTTTTTCGCCGCCGCCATCAGCGTGTTGTAATCCGCCTGCAGTTT
TTGAGGACTCTGCGGCTGCGGCACTTTTTTCCGCTTCAGTGGCCTTTGCTGATGCCGCTTCTGCGCCGGA
GGACGCTTCCTGAGCTGACGATGCAGCCTGTCCGGCGGACGTGCTGGCGGCGCGTGCTGAGTCAGTTGCA
TCAGTCACAAGGGCCGCGACCTGAGCAGCTGATGCACTGGCATCGCCGGCTGATTTCTTCGCGTCTGCCG
TACTCTGTGCCACCACGGACGCGTTACGCGCCACCTCTTCCACCATCAGTTCAAGACGACGCAGCACCTC
CGGCCGGGCATCATCCTCCGTCATGGCACAGAGAAAATCATTCAGCGTCCCCGGTTGTGAATCTTCATAC
ACGGTGATGGTCCCGGCGTGCGATGGTGGAAAACCGTCAACCTGCAGAGATCTGGCTTCCTGAAAACTGA
AGCGCGCTTTTGAAGGTAACGTCACCACGCGGCGAACGATGGCCTCTTCCAGCCAGCACAGAAACATCTG
GCTCGCCTGACGGGATGCGACGAATTTTCGCCGCCCCATAAAGTACGCCCACGACTCGTTCGCACTGGCC
CGTGCCGTGGAGTAGCTCATCTGGGCGTAATTCCGGGAAAGCTGCTCATACGAGACACCCAGCCCGGCAG
CGATATACCGCAGCAGTGACTGCTCAAACACGGAGTAGCCGTTATCCGTATCCTGAGCCGTCTGCAGTGA
CGGAATGTTAATTCTCGTTGACCCTGAGCAGGCTGTTGAGCCAGGTGATTTCTGCATAGCCAGACTTGGG
GGTGATGAGTTTACCTTCAAGAAACTGATCAGGGATAGCGGTCAGGTGTTTTTACAACCACTAAACCCAC
AGTACCCAATGATCCCATGCAATGAGAGTTGTTCCGTTGTGGGGAAAGTTACTGCAGGCAAGTTCTTCCT
GTCGCGTCATTCATCCTCTCCGGATAAGGCACGGGCGTAATCTGCCAGTGTTTTCTTGTTGGTTGCTGCA
CCATCCTCTTCCTGCAGGCCGGCTAAAGAACAACCTGACCCAGCAAAAGGTACACAATACTCTGCAGTTG
GACTCAAGAATGCTGCCAGCAATAGTTTAAAATCACTAGGCGATCTCCGCTTAGAATTCATTTCAGCATT
TATTGGTTGTATGAGAGTAGATAGAAAAAGACAACTCTGGCTTGAAGCTATCAAAAAACTAAGTAGTGAT
GAAAACTTTTCAAATATGGAACTCATCAGCCTCATTTCTAAATATGAAGAGTTAAGACGTAATGAACCAC
AGATTCAAGTGGACGATGATAAATTCACTAAATTGTTTTATGACAATATCCAGAAATATCTGCTTCGAAT
GAGCTCTGGACATGCAATTGTTTTATTTACTATCACAAGATTAGTAGATGTCGTTGGCGAAAAGTCATTA
GTTTTATTCGATGAACCAGAGGTTCATCTGCATCCACCTTTGCTCTCTGCTTTTTTACGAACATTAAGCG
ACTTACTCGATGCACGCAATGGTGTAGCAATAATTGCAACTCATTCCCCAGTAGTACTGCAAGAGGTTCC
AAAATCCTGCATGTGGAAAGTCCTACGGTCAAGAGAAGCAATAAATATTATCCGTCCGGATATTGAGACA
TTCGGTGAGAACTTAGGTGTTTTAACTCGTGAGGTGTTTTTACTTGAAGTGACAAATTCTGGATACCACC
ACTTATTATCGCAGTCCGTTGATTCAGAGCTTTCTTATGAAACCATTCTAAAAAATTATAATGGTCAGAT
AGGATTAGAAGGTCGAACCGTTTTAAAAGCGATGATAATGAACAGAGATGAAGGTAAAGTACAATGAAAA
AACTACCTCTTCCAGCGAGAACTTATAGCGAAATGCTTAATAAATGCTCGGAAAGATCCGATATCGCTTC
ACTGGCTGCACGCTCAATCTGACAGGTGCCTCTCACTTTTGGCGTGGAGCCACGGATGGACTTTGGCCAG
ACCGAGCCTTCAATACGCTTGTCACCCAGGAACGTCGGAGAGCCTTCCTGTTCAATATCATCATCAAAAG
CAGCAAGTTCATCATAACCCGCCACATCCACCGACTTTTCACGGTAGTTTTTTGCCGCTTTACCGCCCAG
GCACCAGAAGCCACGCCCATTAGTGAAACGCTTCATGGTGAGCGTGTTATCCCGGTGCTTTTTGCCATAC
CACGGGGCCAGCGCCAGCAGCGACGGAATATCACGAATAGTCGGCTCAACGTGGGTTTTCATAAAGTTCT
CGGCATCACCATCCGTTGGCAACCAGATAAGGGTGTTGCGCTGCTTATGCTCTATAAAGTAGGCATAAAC
ACCCAGCAGCATTTTGGAATAACCGACACGGGCAGACTTCACCACATTCACCTCACGGATGTAGTCGCTG
CCCATCGCATTCATGATGGCCCGCTGAAAGGGCAGTGTTTCCCAGCGCCCTTCCTGGTATGCGGATTCTT
TCGGGAGATAGTAATTAGCATCCGCCCATTCAACGGCGGTCTGTGGCTCCGGCCTGAACAGTGAGCGAAG
CCCGGCGCGGACAAAATGCCGCTGCAGGTTAACCTGACTGTTCGATATATTCACTCAGCAACCCCGGTAT
CAGTTCATCCAGCGCGGCTGCTTTGTTCATGGCTTTGATGATATCAAGCTTGGCGTAATCATGGTCATAG
CTGTTTCCTGTGTGAAATTGTTATCCGCTCACAATTCCACACAACATACGAGCCGGAAGCATAAAGTGTA
AAGCCTGGGGTGCCTAATGAGTGAGCTAACTCACATTAATTGCGTTGCGCTCACTGCCCGCTTTCCAGTC
GGGAAACCTGTCGTGCCAGCTGCATTAATGAATCGGCCAACGCGCGGGGA
